Addgene plasmid #101625: pDONR221-ZNF646
Purpose: Donor Vector containing ZNF646 transcription factor, part of the Human TFome Collection
Depositing lab: George Church. Depositing organization: Harvard Medical School. Publication: A comprehensive library of human transcription factors for cell fate engineering. Ng AHM, Khoshakhlagh P, Rojo Arias JE, Pasquini G, Wang K, Swiersy A, Shipman SL, Appleton E, Kiaee K, Kohman RE, Vernet A, Dysart M, Leeper K, Saylor W, Huang JY, Graveline A, Taipale J, Hill DE, Vidal M, Melero-Martin JM, Busskamp V, Church GM. Nat Biotechnol. 2021 Apr;39(4):510-519. doi: 10.1038/s41587-020-0742-6. Epub 2020 Nov 30. PubMed 33257861.
Backbone
  Vector backbone: pDONR221
  Backbone manufacturer: Invitrogen
  Vector type: Gateway shuttling vector
Growth in bacteria
  Bacterial resistance: Kanamycin, 50 μg/mL
  Growth temperature: 37°C
  Growth strain: DH5alpha
  Copy number: High Copy
Gene/Insert
  Gene/Insert name: ZNF646 (alt name: O15015 (Uniprot ID))
  Species: H. sapiens (human)
  Mutation: Last nucleotide of stop codon removed to allow for Gateway C-terminal fusions
  Entrez Gene: ZNF646 (a.k.a. KIAA0296)
  Cloning method: Gateway Cloning
  Sequencing primers: 5′ M13F(-21); 3′ M13R
Terms and licenses: Academic/Nonprofit Terms; Industry Terms: Not Available to Industry
Depositor comments: Harvard generated by gene synthesis
How to cite: pDONR221-ZNF646 was a gift from George Church (Addgene plasmid # 101625 ; http://n2t.net/addgene:101625 ; RRID:Addgene_101625)
