[The description below was written by a language model from this plasmid's Addgene catalogue record and pLannotate feature annotations shown in this document.]
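Description:
pDONR221-ZNF646 is a Gateway entry (shuttling) clone built on the Invitrogen pDONR221 backbone and carrying the human zinc-finger protein ZNF646 (also known as KIAA0296), one member of the Human TFome Collection of transcription factor open reading frames. The deposited sequence is about 8 kb, of which the ZNF646 coding sequence occupies roughly 5.4 kb. The insert was produced by gene synthesis. The last nucleotide of its stop codon has been removed, so the reading frame stays open at the 3' end and can be fused to C-terminal tags or reporters supplied by a destination vector.

The plasmid is propagated in E. coli using a high-copy ColE1/pUC-type origin and selected with kanamycin through the aph(3')-Ia resistance gene. The coding sequence is flanked by two attL recombination sites, which allow LR Clonase-mediated transfer of the ORF into any compatible Gateway destination vector. The automated annotation labels both sites as attL3, but this is likely a best-match call, since pDONR221-derived entry clones normally carry attL1 and attL2. The rrnB T1 and T2 terminators upstream of the cassette insulate the insert from read-through transcription in bacteria. A T7 promoter lies just outside the downstream att site in reverse orientation, and the short lacI and lacZα fragments are backbone remnants. M13 forward and reverse priming sites are used to sequence the insert.

The record shows no eukaryotic promoter or expression elements, so this construct is not an expression vector. It serves as a donor for moving ZNF646 into expression backbones, for example for the transcription factor overexpression and cell fate engineering work the collection was built to support.
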