Features (pLannotate 1.2.2; 10 found; start..end, strand, type, name):
      1..5379    +  CDS            ZNF646: ZN646_HUMAN - Also known as KIAA0296 Experimental evidence at protein level: Swiss-Prot protein existence level 1. May be involved in transcriptional regulation. From Homo sapiens (Human).
   5487..5582    -  protein_bind   attL3: mutant version of attL; recombination site for the Gateway® LR reaction LR Clonase™
   5601..5619    -  promoter       T7 promoter: promoter for bacteriophage T7 RNA polymerase
   5753..6562    +  CDS            KanR: aminoglycoside phosphotransferase; aph(3')-Ia; confers resistance to kanamycin in bacteria or G418 (Geneticin®) in eukaryotes
   6709..7297    +  rep_origin     ori: high-copy-number ColE1/pMB1/pBR322/pUC origin of replication
   7480..7572    +  CDS            lacI (fragment): lac repressor; lacI; The lac repressor binds to the lac operator to inhibit transcription in E. coli. This inhibition can be relieved by adding lactose or isopropyl-β-D-thiogalactopyranoside (IPTG).
   7627..7654    -  terminator     rrnB T2 terminator: transcription terminator T2 from the E. coli rrnB gene
   7786..7829    +  terminator     rrnB T1 terminator: Escherichia coli rrnB; transcription terminator T1 from the E. coli rrnB gene
   7876..7912    -  CDS            lacZα (fragment): LacZα fragment of β-galactosidase; lacZ fragment
   7929..8024    +  protein_bind   attL3: mutant version of attL; recombination site for the Gateway® LR reaction LR Clonase™
>Addgene plasmid #101625 | pDONR221-ZNF646 | depositor full sequence | sequence record 191711 | Full Sequence
ATGGAAGATACACCGCCATCCCTGAGCTGTTCTGACTGCCAAAGACATTTCCCAAGCCTGCCAGAATTAT
CCAGACACAGAGAGCTCCTCCACCCCAGTCCAAACCAAGACAGTGAAGAGGCTGATTCAATCCCCAGACC
ATACAGATGCCAACAATGCGGAAGAGGATACAGACACCCCGGTTCCCTAGTAAATCACAGGAGGACACAT
GAAACCGGCCTTTTCCCGTGCACTACATGCGGGAAAGATTTTTCAAACCCAATGGCATTGAAATCCCATA
TGAGGACCCATGCACCAGAAGGCAGGAGGAGACACAGGCCCCCCAGGCCAAAAGAAGCGACGCCACACCT
CCAAGGTGAGACTGTATCTACAGACAGCTGGGGCCAAAGATTAGGATCGAGTGAAGGGTGGGAAAACCAA
ACAAAACACACAGAAGAGACTCCAGACTGTGAATCTGTGCCTGACCCGAGAGCGGCCAGTGGGACCTGGG
AAGACCTACCGACCAGACAAAGAGAAGGTTTAGCTTCACACCCTGGGCCTGAAGATGGGGCAGATGGATG
GGGACCTTCGACAAACAGTGCGAGGGCGCCACCCCTGCCGATACCGGCATCAAGCCTCCTATCAAACCTA
GAACAATACCTGGCTGAGAGTGTTGTGAATTTTACTGGTGGCCAAGAACCGACCCAATCGCCCCCTGCTG
AAGAAGAGAGACGGTATAAATGCAGCCAGTGTGGAAAGACATATAAACATGCAGGCAGCCTAACAAACCA
CAGACAGAGCCACACCCTCGGGATATACCCATGTGCAATATGTTTTAAAGAATTTTCAAATTTAATGGCT
CTGAAAAACCACAGCAGATTACATGCCCAATACAGACCGTACCACTGTCCACACTGCCCCAGAGTTTTCA
GATTACCAAGAGAACTCCTTGAACACCAACAATCACATGAAGGAGAAAGACAAGAACCCAGGTGGGAAGA
AAAAGGAATGCCGACCACAAACGGCCACACTGATGAAAGCAGCCAAGACCAATTACCATCAGCACAAATG
CTAAACGGCAGTGCTGAATTAAGTACATCTGGTGAACTAGAAGACAGCGGTTTAGAAGAATACAGGCCTT
TCAGGTGTGGTGACTGTGGCAGAACGTACAGGCATGCTGGGAGTTTAATAAACCACAGGAAGAGCCACCA
GACCGGTGTATACCCCTGCAGTTTGTGCAGTAAACAATTATTTAATGCGGCTGCCCTAAAGAACCATGTC
AGAGCCCACCACAGACCGAGACAAGGTGTCGGAGAAAATGGCCAGCCTTCTGTACCCCCAGCGCCCCTCC
TTTTAGCTGAAACTACCCATAAAGAAGAAGAAGACCCTACAACGACCCTTGACCACAGGCCATATAAATG
TTCTGAGTGTGGCAGGGCATACAGACACAGGGGAAGCCTTGTAAACCACAGACACAGCCACAGGACTGGT
GAATACCAGTGCAGCCTATGCCCGAGGAAATACCCAAACCTAATGGCCCTGAGAAACCATGTAAGAGTCC
ACTGTAAGGCAGCAAGGAGGAGTGCTGATATTGGAGCTGAAGGAGCGCCCAGTCACCTTAAAGTAGAATT
ACCCCCTGACCCTGTTGAGGCAGAAGCTGCGCCCCATACTGACCAAGACCATGTATGTAAACATGAAGAA
GAGGCGACAGATATCACGCCGGCTGCAGATAAGACTGCTGCCCATATATGCAGCATCTGTGGCCTTTTAT
TTGAAGATGCAGAATCCCTTGAGAGACATGGCCTGACCCATGGGGCTGGTGAAAAAGAGAACAGCAGGAC
AGAAACAACAATGAGCCCGCCCAGGGCTTTTGCGTGCAGAGACTGTGGGAAATCATACAGACACAGTGGA
TCCCTGATAAACCACAGACAAACCCACCAGACTGGAGATTTCAGCTGCGGAGCCTGTGCAAAACATTTCC
ATACAATGGCTGCAATGAAGAACCATTTAAGGAGACACAGCAGGAGAAGATCCAGAAGACACAGAAAGAG
GGCCGGTGGTGCCAGTGGTGGGAGAGAAGCAAAACTTTTAGCAGCAGAATCGTGGACAAGAGAATTAGAA
GATAATGAAGGATTAGAATCCCCCCAAGACCCATCTGGAGAAAGCCCCCATGGTGCAGAAGGGAATTTAG
AATCTGACGGTGACTGCCTCCAAGCAGAAAGTGAAGGAGATAAGTGCGGCCTTGAAAGAGATGAAACACA
CTTCCAAGGTGATAAAGAAAGTGGAGGGACCGGTGAAGGTCTTGAAAGAAAAGATGCATCATTATTAGAT
AACCTAGATATCCCAGGAGAAGAGGGAGGTGGGACCCATTTCTGTGATTCCCTGACAGGTGTAGATGAAG
ACCAGAAACCAGCTACCGGCCAGCCAAACAGCAGTTCACACAGCGCGAATGCTGTCACTGGATGGCAGGC
TGGTGCAGCCCATACGTGTTCAGACTGCGGCCATTCTTTCCCACATGCGACTGGCCTCCTCAGCCACAGA
CCATGCCACCCCCCTGGAATATACCAATGTTCTTTGTGCCCGAAAGAATTTGATTCTTTGCCAGCTTTAA
GATCCCATTTCCAAAACCACAGACCCGGTGAGGCAACTTCGGCCCAACCTTTTTTATGCTGCCTATGTGG
AATGATTTTCCCTGGAAGAGCTGGATACAGGCTACACAGGAGACAGGCACATTCCAGCAGCGGAATGACT
GAAGGATCTGAAGAAGAAGGAGAAGAAGAAGGTGTAGCTGAGGCGGCGCCGGCGAGAAGCCCGCCTTTAC
AATTATCTGAAGCAGAACTCCTAAACCAACTCCAGAGAGAAGTTGAGGCCCTAGATTCGGCCGGATACGG
CCATATCTGCGGATGCTGTGGCCAGACATATGATGACCTTGGATCTTTAGAAAGACACCACCAGAGCCAA
TCCAGTGGAACCACGGCTGATAAGGCACCCAGCCCCCTAGGTGTTGCTGGTGATGCGATGGAGATGGTTG
TAGATTCTGTTCTTGAAGATATTGTAAATTCTGTAAGTGGTGAAGGCGGAGATGCAAAGAGCCAAGAAGG
TGCTGGAACACCCCTTGGAGACAGCCTGTGTATCCAAGGAGGTGAAAGCCTACTAGAAGCCCAACCCAGA
CCTTTCCGATGTAACCAGTGCGGAAAAACATACAGACATGGTGGCAGCCTTGTGAACCACAGAAAAATAC
ACCAAACAGGTGATTTCCTGTGCCCTGTGTGCAGCAGATGTTACCCGAACCTAGCTGCATACAGGAACCA
CCTGAGGAACCATCCGAGATGTAAAGGGAGTGAACCCCAAGTTGGACCAATACCAGAGGCAGCAGGCAGT
TCAGAACTACAAGTCGGCCCAATCCCTGAAGGTGGATCAAATAAGCCCCAACATATGGCAGAAGAAGGGC
CTGGACAAGCTGAAGTAGAGAAACTCCAAGAAGAATTAAAAGTTGAGCCCCTTGAAGAAGTTGCGAGAGT
AAAAGAAGAAGTATGGGAAGAGACAACTGTAAAAGGTGAAGAAATAGAACCGAGATTAGAGACAGCAGAG
AAAGGATGCCAGACTGAAGCCAGCAGTGAAAGACCATTCAGCTGTGAAGTATGTGGACGTTCATATAAAC
ACGCAGGAAGTTTGATTAACCACAGACAATCCCACCAAACTGGACATTTTGGCTGCCAGGCCTGCAGTAA
AGGTTTTTCGAACCTAATGAGCCTAAAAAACCACAGGAGAATCCATGCAGACCCCCGCAGATTCAGATGC
AGTGAATGTGGAAAAGCTTTCAGATTGAGAAAACAGCTTGCCAGCCACCAAAGAGTACATATGGAAAGGA
GAGGTGGTGGTGGCACAAGAAAAGCAACCAGAGAAGACAGACCTTTCAGATGTGGCCAATGCGGCAGGAC
ATACAGACATGCCGGATCCCTCCTAAACCACAGGAGAAGCCATGAAACAGGCCAATATTCATGCCCGACC
TGCCCGAAGACATACAGTAACAGAATGGCTTTAAAAGACCACCAAAGGCTCCACAGTGAAAACAGGAGAA
GAAGAGCCGGCAGATCAAGAAGAACAGCTGTAAGATGTGCTTTGTGTGGAAGATCTTTTCCTGGGAGAGG
GAGCCTAGAGAGACACCTCAGAGAACATGAAGAGACAGAGAGAGAGCCAGCGAATGGACAAGGCGGTCTT
GATGGGACGGCAGCTTCAGAGGCAAACCTGACTGGAAGCCAAGGCCTAGAAACACAATTAGGTGGTGCTG
AACCTGTCCCACACCTAGAAGATGGTGTGCCGAGGCCTGGTGAGAGATCACAAAGCCCAATAAGAGCGGC
TTCATCTGAGGCCCCTGAACCCCTATCATGGGGAGCTGGAAAGGCTGGAGGGTGGCCTGTAGGAGGTGGC
CTCGGGAACCATTCTGGTGGATGGGTGCCCCAATTCCTCACGAGATCAGAAGAACCTGAAGACAGTGTCC
ACAGATCCCCCTGCCATGCAGGAGACTGCCAGCTAAATGGACCGACCCTGAGCCATATGGACAGCTGGGA
TAACAGAGATAATTCAAGCCAACTCCAGCCAGGGAGCCATTCATCGTGCAGCCAATGTGGGAAAACATAC
TGCCAATCTGGGAGCCTCCTGAACCATAACACGAATAAAACGGACAGACATTACTGCCTTTTGTGTTCAA
AAGAATTTTTAAACCCTGTAGCGACAAAAAGCCACAGCCATAACCATATAGATGCCCAGACTTTTGCCTG
CCCTGACTGCGGGAAGGCTTTTGAAAGCCACCAAGAGCTAGCGAGCCATTTACAGGCCCACGCGAGGGGC
CACAGCCAAGTGCCAGCACAGATGGAAGAGGCAAGGGACCCAAAAGCTGGAACTGGAGAAGACCAAGTTG
TTTTACCTGGCCAAGGAAAGGCCCAAGAGGCACCATCTGAGACACCGAGAGGACCAGGTGAATCTGTAGA
GAGGGCAAGAGGCGGCCAGGCTGTGACATCGATGGCGGCTGAAGATAAAGAGAGGCCATTCAGGTGTACC
CAGTGTGGGAGATCATACAGACATGCTGGATCCCTATTAAACCACCAAAAAGCACACACTACTGGTTTAT
ACCCGTGTTCCCTCTGCCCAAAACTCCTGCCGAACCTCCTTTCATTAAAAAACCATTCAAGGACACACAC
TGACCCAAAGAGACACTGCTGTTCAATATGCGGAAAGGCATTCAGAACGGCTGCAAGATTAGAAGGCCAT
GGCAGAGTCCATGCCCCGAGGGAAGGCCCTTTTACGTGCCCCCACTGCCCGAGACATTTCAGAAGGAGGA
TTTCTTTTGTCCAACACCAACAACAACACCAAGAAGAGTGGACTGTAGCTGGATCAGGGAGAGGCCATGA
AGGTTCCCAAGAAGAAGTCGGAACCCAGTGGAGAGGAAAGAGCAGCCCAAAAGTAGGTGGAGGTGCCAGA
TCAGAGAGGAGAGAACCAAGAGGTTTCAACTTTCTTGTACAAAGTTGGCATTATAAGAAAGCATTGCTTA
TCAATTTGTTGCAACGAACAGGTCACTATCAGTCAAAATAAAATCATTATTTGCCATCCAGCTGATATCC
CCTATAGTGAGTCGTATTACATGGTCATAGCTGTTTCCTGGCAGCTCTGGCCCGTGTCTCAAAATCTCTG
ATGTTACATTGCACAAGATAAAAATATATCATCATGAACAATAAAACTGTCTGCTTACATAAACAGTAAT
ACAAGGGGTGTTATGAGCCATATTCAACGGGAAACGTCGAGGCCGCGATTAAATTCCAACATGGATGCTG
ATTTATATGGGTATAAATGGGCTCGCGATAATGTCGGGCAATCAGGTGCGACAATCTATCGCTTGTATGG
GAAGCCCGATGCGCCAGAGTTGTTTCTGAAACATGGCAAAGGTAGCGTTGCCAATGATGTTACAGATGAG
ATGGTCAGACTAAACTGGCTGACGGAATTTATGCCTCTTCCGACCATCAAGCATTTTATCCGTACTCCTG
ATGATGCATGGTTACTCACCACTGCGATCCCCGGAAAAACAGCATTCCAGGTATTAGAAGAATATCCTGA
TTCAGGTGAAAATATTGTTGATGCGCTGGCAGTGTTCCTGCGCCGGTTGCATTCGATTCCTGTTTGTAAT
TGTCCTTTTAACAGCGATCGCGTATTTCGTCTCGCTCAGGCGCAATCACGAATGAATAACGGTTTGGTTG
ATGCGAGTGATTTTGATGACGAGCGTAATGGCTGGCCTGTTGAACAAGTCTGGAAAGAAATGCATAAACT
TTTGCCATTCTCACCGGATTCAGTCGTCACTCATGGTGATTTCTCACTTGATAACCTTATTTTTGACGAG
GGGAAATTAATAGGTTGTATTGATGTTGGACGAGTCGGAATCGCAGACCGATACCAGGATCTTGCCATCC
TATGGAACTGCCTCGGTGAGTTTTCTCCTTCATTACAGAAACGGCTTTTTCAAAAATATGGTATTGATAA
TCCTGATATGAATAAATTGCAGTTTCATTTGATGCTCGATGAGTTTTTCTAATCAGAATTGGTTAATTGG
TTGTAACACTGGCAGAGCATTACGCTGACTTGACGGGACGGCGCAAGCTCATGACCAAAATCCCTTAACG
TGAGTTACGCGTCGTTCCACTGAGCGTCAGACCCCGTAGAAAAGATCAAAGGATCTTCTTGAGATCCTTT
TTTTCTGCGCGTAATCTGCTGCTTGCAAACAAAAAAACCACCGCTACCAGCGGTGGTTTGTTTGCCGGAT
CAAGAGCTACCAACTCTTTTTCCGAAGGTAACTGGCTTCAGCAGAGCGCAGATACCAAATACTGTTCTTC
TAGTGTAGCCGTAGTTAGGCCACCACTTCAAGAACTCTGTAGCACCGCCTACATACCTCGCTCTGCTAAT
CCTGTTACCAGTGGCTGCTGCCAGTGGCGATAAGTCGTGTCTTACCGGGTTGGACTCAAGACGATAGTTA
CCGGATAAGGCGCAGCGGTCGGGCTGAACGGGGGGTTCGTGCACACAGCCCAGCTTGGAGCGAACGACCT
ACACCGAACTGAGATACCTACAGCGTGAGCTATGAGAAAGCGCCACGCTTCCCGAAGGGAGAAAGGCGGA
CAGGTATCCGGTAAGCGGCAGGGTCGGAACAGGAGAGCGCACGAGGGAGCTTCCAGGGGGAAACGCCTGG
TATCTTTATAGTCCTGTCGGGTTTCGCCACCTCTGACTTGAGCGTCGATTTTTGTGATGCTCGTCAGGGG
GGCGGAGCCTATGGAAAAACGCCAGCAACGCGGCCTTTTTACGGTTCCTGGCCTTTTGCTGGCCTTTTGC
TCACATGTTCTTTCCTGCGTTATCCCCTGATTCTGTGGATAACCGTATTACCGCCTTTGAGTGAGCTGAT
ACCGCTCGCCGCAGCCGAACGACCGAGCGCAGCGAGTCAGTGAGCGAGGAAGCGGAAGAGCGCCCAATAC
GCAAACCGCCTCTCCCCGCGCGTTGGCCGATTCATTAATGCAGCTGGCACGACAGGTTTCCCGACTGGAA
AGCGGGCAGTGAGCGCAACGCAATTAATACGCGTACCGCTAGCCAGGAAGAGTTTGTAGAAACGCAAAAA
GGCCATCCGTCAGGATGGCCTTCTGCTTAGTTTGATGCCTGGCAGTTTATGGCGGGCGTCCTGCCCGCCA
CCCTCCGGGCCGTTGCTTCACAACGTTCAAATCCGCTCCCGGCGGATTTGTCCTACTCAGGAGAGCGTTC
ACCGACAAACAACAGATAAAACGAAAGGCCCAGTCTTCCGACTGAGCCTTTCGTTTTATTTGATGCCTGG
CAGTTCCCTACTCTCGCGTTAACGCTAGCATGGATGTTTTCCCAGTCACGACGTTGTAAAACGACGGCCA
GTCTTAAGCTCGGGCCCCAAATAATGATTTTATTTTGACTGATAGTGACCTGTTCGTTGCAACAAATTGA
TGAGCAATGCTTTTTTATAATGCCAACTTTGTACAAAAAAGTTG
