>Addgene plasmid #101625 | pDONR221-ZNF646 | depositor partial sequence | sequence record 191712 | insert
ATGGAAGATACACCGCCATCCCTGAGCTGTTCTGACTGCCAAAGACATTTCCCAAGCCTGCCAGAATTAT
CCAGACACAGAGAGCTCCTCCACCCCAGTCCAAACCAAGACAGTGAAGAGGCTGATTCAATCCCCAGACC
ATACAGATGCCAACAATGCGGAAGAGGATACAGACACCCCGGTTCCCTAGTAAATCACAGGAGGACACAT
GAAACCGGCCTTTTCCCGTGCACTACATGCGGGAAAGATTTTTCAAACCCAATGGCATTGAAATCCCATA
TGAGGACCCATGCACCAGAAGGCAGGAGGAGACACAGGCCCCCCAGGCCAAAAGAAGCGACGCCACACCT
CCAAGGTGAGACTGTATCTACAGACAGCTGGGGCCAAAGATTAGGATCGAGTGAAGGGTGGGAAAACCAA
ACAAAACACACAGAAGAGACTCCAGACTGTGAATCTGTGCCTGACCCGAGAGCGGCCAGTGGGACCTGGG
AAGACCTACCGACCAGACAAAGAGAAGGTTTAGCTTCACACCCTGGGCCTGAAGATGGGGCAGATGGATG
GGGACCTTCGACAAACAGTGCGAGGGCGCCACCCCTGCCGATACCGGCATCAAGCCTCCTATCAAACCTA
GAACAATACCTGGCTGAGAGTGTTGTGAATTTTACTGGTGGCCAAGAACCGACCCAATCGCCCCCTGCTG
AAGAAGAGAGACGGTATAAATGCAGCCAGTGTGGAAAGACATATAAACATGCAGGCAGCCTAACAAACCA
CAGACAGAGCCACACCCTCGGGATATACCCATGTGCAATATGTTTTAAAGAATTTTCAAATTTAATGGCT
CTGAAAAACCACAGCAGATTACATGCCCAATACAGACCGTACCACTGTCCACACTGCCCCAGAGTTTTCA
GATTACCAAGAGAACTCCTTGAACACCAACAATCACATGAAGGAGAAAGACAAGAACCCAGGTGGGAAGA
AAAAGGAATGCCGACCACAAACGGCCACACTGATGAAAGCAGCCAAGACCAATTACCATCAGCACAAATG
CTAAACGGCAGTGCTGAATTAAGTACATCTGGTGAACTAGAAGACAGCGGTTTAGAAGAATACAGGCCTT
TCAGGTGTGGTGACTGTGGCAGAACGTACAGGCATGCTGGGAGTTTAATAAACCACAGGAAGAGCCACCA
GACCGGTGTATACCCCTGCAGTTTGTGCAGTAAACAATTATTTAATGCGGCTGCCCTAAAGAACCATGTC
AGAGCCCACCACAGACCGAGACAAGGTGTCGGAGAAAATGGCCAGCCTTCTGTACCCCCAGCGCCCCTCC
TTTTAGCTGAAACTACCCATAAAGAAGAAGAAGACCCTACAACGACCCTTGACCACAGGCCATATAAATG
TTCTGAGTGTGGCAGGGCATACAGACACAGGGGAAGCCTTGTAAACCACAGACACAGCCACAGGACTGGT
GAATACCAGTGCAGCCTATGCCCGAGGAAATACCCAAACCTAATGGCCCTGAGAAACCATGTAAGAGTCC
ACTGTAAGGCAGCAAGGAGGAGTGCTGATATTGGAGCTGAAGGAGCGCCCAGTCACCTTAAAGTAGAATT
ACCCCCTGACCCTGTTGAGGCAGAAGCTGCGCCCCATACTGACCAAGACCATGTATGTAAACATGAAGAA
GAGGCGACAGATATCACGCCGGCTGCAGATAAGACTGCTGCCCATATATGCAGCATCTGTGGCCTTTTAT
TTGAAGATGCAGAATCCCTTGAGAGACATGGCCTGACCCATGGGGCTGGTGAAAAAGAGAACAGCAGGAC
AGAAACAACAATGAGCCCGCCCAGGGCTTTTGCGTGCAGAGACTGTGGGAAATCATACAGACACAGTGGA
TCCCTGATAAACCACAGACAAACCCACCAGACTGGAGATTTCAGCTGCGGAGCCTGTGCAAAACATTTCC
ATACAATGGCTGCAATGAAGAACCATTTAAGGAGACACAGCAGGAGAAGATCCAGAAGACACAGAAAGAG
GGCCGGTGGTGCCAGTGGTGGGAGAGAAGCAAAACTTTTAGCAGCAGAATCGTGGACAAGAGAATTAGAA
GATAATGAAGGATTAGAATCCCCCCAAGACCCATCTGGAGAAAGCCCCCATGGTGCAGAAGGGAATTTAG
AATCTGACGGTGACTGCCTCCAAGCAGAAAGTGAAGGAGATAAGTGCGGCCTTGAAAGAGATGAAACACA
CTTCCAAGGTGATAAAGAAAGTGGAGGGACCGGTGAAGGTCTTGAAAGAAAAGATGCATCATTATTAGAT
AACCTAGATATCCCAGGAGAAGAGGGAGGTGGGACCCATTTCTGTGATTCCCTGACAGGTGTAGATGAAG
ACCAGAAACCAGCTACCGGCCAGCCAAACAGCAGTTCACACAGCGCGAATGCTGTCACTGGATGGCAGGC
TGGTGCAGCCCATACGTGTTCAGACTGCGGCCATTCTTTCCCACATGCGACTGGCCTCCTCAGCCACAGA
CCATGCCACCCCCCTGGAATATACCAATGTTCTTTGTGCCCGAAAGAATTTGATTCTTTGCCAGCTTTAA
GATCCCATTTCCAAAACCACAGACCCGGTGAGGCAACTTCGGCCCAACCTTTTTTATGCTGCCTATGTGG
AATGATTTTCCCTGGAAGAGCTGGATACAGGCTACACAGGAGACAGGCACATTCCAGCAGCGGAATGACT
GAAGGATCTGAAGAAGAAGGAGAAGAAGAAGGTGTAGCTGAGGCGGCGCCGGCGAGAAGCCCGCCTTTAC
AATTATCTGAAGCAGAACTCCTAAACCAACTCCAGAGAGAAGTTGAGGCCCTAGATTCGGCCGGATACGG
CCATATCTGCGGATGCTGTGGCCAGACATATGATGACCTTGGATCTTTAGAAAGACACCACCAGAGCCAA
TCCAGTGGAACCACGGCTGATAAGGCACCCAGCCCCCTAGGTGTTGCTGGTGATGCGATGGAGATGGTTG
TAGATTCTGTTCTTGAAGATATTGTAAATTCTGTAAGTGGTGAAGGCGGAGATGCAAAGAGCCAAGAAGG
TGCTGGAACACCCCTTGGAGACAGCCTGTGTATCCAAGGAGGTGAAAGCCTACTAGAAGCCCAACCCAGA
CCTTTCCGATGTAACCAGTGCGGAAAAACATACAGACATGGTGGCAGCCTTGTGAACCACAGAAAAATAC
ACCAAACAGGTGATTTCCTGTGCCCTGTGTGCAGCAGATGTTACCCGAACCTAGCTGCATACAGGAACCA
CCTGAGGAACCATCCGAGATGTAAAGGGAGTGAACCCCAAGTTGGACCAATACCAGAGGCAGCAGGCAGT
TCAGAACTACAAGTCGGCCCAATCCCTGAAGGTGGATCAAATAAGCCCCAACATATGGCAGAAGAAGGGC
CTGGACAAGCTGAAGTAGAGAAACTCCAAGAAGAATTAAAAGTTGAGCCCCTTGAAGAAGTTGCGAGAGT
AAAAGAAGAAGTATGGGAAGAGACAACTGTAAAAGGTGAAGAAATAGAACCGAGATTAGAGACAGCAGAG
AAAGGATGCCAGACTGAAGCCAGCAGTGAAAGACCATTCAGCTGTGAAGTATGTGGACGTTCATATAAAC
ACGCAGGAAGTTTGATTAACCACAGACAATCCCACCAAACTGGACATTTTGGCTGCCAGGCCTGCAGTAA
AGGTTTTTCGAACCTAATGAGCCTAAAAAACCACAGGAGAATCCATGCAGACCCCCGCAGATTCAGATGC
AGTGAATGTGGAAAAGCTTTCAGATTGAGAAAACAGCTTGCCAGCCACCAAAGAGTACATATGGAAAGGA
GAGGTGGTGGTGGCACAAGAAAAGCAACCAGAGAAGACAGACCTTTCAGATGTGGCCAATGCGGCAGGAC
ATACAGACATGCCGGATCCCTCCTAAACCACAGGAGAAGCCATGAAACAGGCCAATATTCATGCCCGACC
TGCCCGAAGACATACAGTAACAGAATGGCTTTAAAAGACCACCAAAGGCTCCACAGTGAAAACAGGAGAA
GAAGAGCCGGCAGATCAAGAAGAACAGCTGTAAGATGTGCTTTGTGTGGAAGATCTTTTCCTGGGAGAGG
GAGCCTAGAGAGACACCTCAGAGAACATGAAGAGACAGAGAGAGAGCCAGCGAATGGACAAGGCGGTCTT
GATGGGACGGCAGCTTCAGAGGCAAACCTGACTGGAAGCCAAGGCCTAGAAACACAATTAGGTGGTGCTG
AACCTGTCCCACACCTAGAAGATGGTGTGCCGAGGCCTGGTGAGAGATCACAAAGCCCAATAAGAGCGGC
TTCATCTGAGGCCCCTGAACCCCTATCATGGGGAGCTGGAAAGGCTGGAGGGTGGCCTGTAGGAGGTGGC
CTCGGGAACCATTCTGGTGGATGGGTGCCCCAATTCCTCACGAGATCAGAAGAACCTGAAGACAGTGTCC
ACAGATCCCCCTGCCATGCAGGAGACTGCCAGCTAAATGGACCGACCCTGAGCCATATGGACAGCTGGGA
TAACAGAGATAATTCAAGCCAACTCCAGCCAGGGAGCCATTCATCGTGCAGCCAATGTGGGAAAACATAC
TGCCAATCTGGGAGCCTCCTGAACCATAACACGAATAAAACGGACAGACATTACTGCCTTTTGTGTTCAA
AAGAATTTTTAAACCCTGTAGCGACAAAAAGCCACAGCCATAACCATATAGATGCCCAGACTTTTGCCTG
CCCTGACTGCGGGAAGGCTTTTGAAAGCCACCAAGAGCTAGCGAGCCATTTACAGGCCCACGCGAGGGGC
CACAGCCAAGTGCCAGCACAGATGGAAGAGGCAAGGGACCCAAAAGCTGGAACTGGAGAAGACCAAGTTG
TTTTACCTGGCCAAGGAAAGGCCCAAGAGGCACCATCTGAGACACCGAGAGGACCAGGTGAATCTGTAGA
GAGGGCAAGAGGCGGCCAGGCTGTGACATCGATGGCGGCTGAAGATAAAGAGAGGCCATTCAGGTGTACC
CAGTGTGGGAGATCATACAGACATGCTGGATCCCTATTAAACCACCAAAAAGCACACACTACTGGTTTAT
ACCCGTGTTCCCTCTGCCCAAAACTCCTGCCGAACCTCCTTTCATTAAAAAACCATTCAAGGACACACAC
TGACCCAAAGAGACACTGCTGTTCAATATGCGGAAAGGCATTCAGAACGGCTGCAAGATTAGAAGGCCAT
GGCAGAGTCCATGCCCCGAGGGAAGGCCCTTTTACGTGCCCCCACTGCCCGAGACATTTCAGAAGGAGGA
TTTCTTTTGTCCAACACCAACAACAACACCAAGAAGAGTGGACTGTAGCTGGATCAGGGAGAGGCCATGA
AGGTTCCCAAGAAGAAGTCGGAACCCAGTGGAGAGGAAAGAGCAGCCCAAAAGTAGGTGGAGGTGCCAGA
TCAGAGAGGAGAGAACCAAGAGGTTT
